>Addgene plasmid #249147 | pSA097 HNRNPK_IVS3-Cas9-BFP | addgene full sequence | sequence record 496390 | Addgene NGS Result
GAAGATCCTTTGATCTTTTCTACGGGGTCTGACGCTCAGTGGAACGAAAACTCACGTTAAGGGATTTTGG
TCATGAGATTATCAAAAAGGATCTTCACCTAGATCCTTTTAAATTAAAAATGAAGTTTTAAATCAATCTA
AAGTATATATGAGTAAACTTGGTCTGACAGTTACCAATGCTTAATCAGTGAGGCACCTATCTCAGCGATC
TGTCTATTTCGTTCATCCATAGTTGCATTTAAATTTCCGAACTCTCCAAGGCCCTCGTCGGAAAATCTTC
AAACCTTTCGTCCGATCCATCTTGCAGGCTACCTCTCGAACGAACTATCGCAAGTCTCTTGGCCGGCCTT
GCGCCTTGGCTATTGCTTGGCAGCGCCTATCGCCAGGTATTACTCCAATCCCGAATATCCGAGATCGGGA
TCACCCGAGAGAAGTTCAACCTACATCCTCAATCCCGATCTATCCGAGATCCGAGGAATATCGAAATCGG
GGCGCGCCTGGCCTCCGCGCCGGGTTTTGGCGCCTCCCGCGGGCGCCCCCCTCGTCACGGCGAGCGCTGC
CACGTCAGACGAAGGGCGCAGGAGCGTCCTGATCCTTCCGCCCGGACGCTCAGGACAGCGGCCCGCTGCT
CATAAGACTCGGCCTTAGAACCCCAGTATCAGCAGAAGGACATTTTAGGACGGGACTTGGGTGACTCTAG
GGCACTGGTTTTCTTTCCAGAGAGCGGAACAGGCGAGGAAAAGTAGTCCCTTCTCGGCGATTCTGCGGAG
GGATCTCCGTGGGGCGGTGAACGCCGATGATTATATAAGGACGCGCCGGGTGTGGCACAGCTAGTTCCGT
CGCAGCCGGGATTTGGGTCGCGGTTCTTGTTTGTGGATCGCTGTGATCGTCACTTGGTGAGTAGCGGGCT
GCTGGGCTGGCCGGGGCTTTCGTGGCCGCCGGGCCGCTCGGTGGGACGGAAGCGTGTGGAGAGACCGCCA
AGGGCTGTAGTCTGGGTCCGCGAGCAAGGTTGCCCTGAACTGGGGGTTGGGGGGAGCGCAGCAAAATGGC
GGCTGTTCCCGAGTCTTGAATGGAAGACGCTTGTGAGGCGGGCTGTGAGGTCGTTGAAACAAGGTGGGGG
GCATGGTGGGCGGCAAGAACCCAAGGTCTTGAGCCCTTCGCTAATGCGGGAAAGCTCTTATTCGGGTGAG
ATGGGCTGGGCACCATCTGGGGACCCTGACGTGAAGTTTGTCACTGACTGGAGAACTCGGTTTGTCGTCT
GTTGCGGGGGCGGCAGTTATGGCGGTGCCGTTGGGCAGTGCACCCGTACCTTTGGGAGCGCGCGCCCTCG
TCGTGTCGTGACGTCACCCGTTCTGTTGGCTTATAATGCAGGGTGGGGCCACCTGCCGGTAGGTGTGCGG
TAGGCTTTTCTCCGTCGCAGGACGCAGGGTTCGGGCCTAGGGTAGGCTCTCCTGAATCGACAGGCGCCGG
ACCTCTGGTGAGGGGAGGGATAAGTGAGGCGTCAGTTTCTTTGGTCGGTTTTATGTACCTATCTTCTTAA
GTAGCTGAAGCTCCGGTTTTGAACTATGCGCTCGGGGTTGGCGAGTGTGTTTTGTGAAGTTTTTTAGGCA
CCTTTTGAAATGTAATCATTTGGGTCAATATGTAATTTTCAGTGTTAGACTTGTAAATTGTCCGCTAAAT
TCTGGCCGTTTTTGGCTTTTTTGTTAGACAACATGGCCAAGCCTTTGTCTCAAGAAGAATCCACCCTCAT
TGAAAGAGCAACGGCTACAATCAACAGCATCCCCATCTCTGAAGACTACAGCGTCGCCAGCGCAGCTCTC
TCTAGCGACGGCCGCATCTTCACTGGTGTCAATGTATATCATTTTACTGGGGGACCTTGTGCAGAACTCG
TGGTGCTGGGCACTGCTGCTGCTGCGGCAGCTGGCAACCTGACTTGTATCGTCGCGATCGGAAATGAGAA
CAGGGGCATCTTGAGCCCCTGCGGACGGTGCCGACAGGTGCTTCTCGATCTGCATCCTGGGATCAAAGCC
ATAGTGAAGGACAGTGATGGACAGCCGACGGCAGTTGGGATTCGTGAATTGCTGCCCTCTGGTTATGTGT
GGGAGGGCTAAGCTAGTATGTAAGCCTAGTCTTAGATAATAAAATCGCTATCCATCGAAGATGGATGTGT
GTTGGTTTTTTGTGTGTGTAACGCTAGGCGCGCCTGGTGTACCGAGAACGATCCTCTCAGTGCGAGTCTC
GACGATCCATATCGTTGCTTGGCAGTCAGCCAGTCGGAATCCAGCTTGGGACCCAGGAAGTCCAATCGTC
AGATATTGTACTCAAGCCTGGTCACGGCAGCGTACCGATCTGTTTAAACCTAGATATTGATAGTCTGATC
GGTCAACGTATAATCGAGTCCTAGCTTTTGCAAACATCTATCAAGAGACAGGATCAGCAGGAGGCTTTCG
CATGAGTATTCAACATTTCCGTGTCGCCCTTATTCCCTTTTTTGCGGCATTTTGCCTTCCTGTTTTTGCT
CACCCAGAAACGCTGGTGAAAGTAAAAGATGCTGAAGATCAGTTGGGTGCGCGAGTGGGTTACATCGAAC
TGGATCTCAACAGCGGTAAGATCCTTGAGAGTTTTCGCCCCGAAGAACGCTTTCCAATGATGAGCACTTT
TAAAGTTCTGCTATGTGGCGCGGTATTATCCCGTATTGACGCCGGGCAAGAGCAACTCGGTCGCCGCATA
CACTATTCTCAGAATGACTTGGTTGAGTATTCACCAGTCACAGAAAAGCATCTTACGGATGGCATGACAG
TAAGAGAATTATGCAGTGCTGCCATAACCATGAGTGATAACACTGCGGCCAACTTACTTCTGACAACGAT
TGGAGGACCGAAGGAGCTAACCGCTTTTTTGCACAACATGGGGGATCATGTAACTCGCCTTGATCGTTGG
GAACCGGAGCTGAATGAAGCCATACCAAACGACGAGCGTGACACCACGATGCCTGTAGCAATGGCAACAA
CCTTGCGTAAACTATTAACTGGCGAACTACTTACTCTAGCTTCCCGGCAACAGTTGATAGACTGGATGGA
GGCGGATAAAGTTGCAGGACCACTTCTGCGCTCGGCCCTTCCGGCTGGCTGGTTTATTGCTGATAAATCT
GGAGCCGGTGAGCGTGGGTCTCGCGGTATCATTGCAGCACTGGGGCCAGATGGTAAGCCCTCCCGTATCG
TAGTTATCTACACGACGGGGAGTCAGGCAACTATGGATGAACGAAATAGACAGATCGCTGAGATAGGTGC
CTCACTGATTAAGCATTGGTAACCGATTCTAGGTGCATTGGCGCAGAAAAAAATGCCTGATGCGACGCTG
CGCGTCTTATACTCCCACATATGCCAGATTCAGCAACGGATACGGCTTCCCCAACTTGCCCACTTCCATA
CGTGTCCTCCTTACCAGAAATTTATCCTTAAGATCCCGAATCGTTTAAACTCGACTCTGGCTCTATCGAA
TCTCCGTCGTTTCGAGCTTACGCGAACAGCCGTGGCGCTCATTTGCTCGTCGGGCATCGAATCTCGTCAG
CTATCGTCAGCTTACCTTTTTGGCAGCGATCGCGGCTCCCGACATCTTGGACCATTAGCTCCACAGGTAT
CTTCTTCCCTCTAGTGGTCATAACAGCAGCTTCAGCTACCTCTCAATTCAAAAAACCCCTCAAGACCCGT
TTAGAGGCCCCAAGGGGTTATGCTATCAATCGTTGCGTTACACACACAAAAAACCAACACACATCCATCT
TCGATGGATAGCGATTTTATTATCTAACTGCTGATCGAGTGTAGCCCTTAACCGCTTTTGAATGTCCGTC
TTAGTTAATCCCTAATTGAACGCTCCAAAAGGTGACTTCCAATAGGGATTTATTCCTTTTAAAATTAACG
GCATAATCGTAGATCTCGTGAGGCTCCGGTGCCCGTCAGTGGGCAGAGCGCACATCGCCCACAGTCCCCG
AGAAGTTGGGGGGAGGGGTCGGCAATTGAACCGGTGCCTAGAGAAGGTGGCGCGGGGTAAACTGGGAAAG
TGATGTCGTGTACTGGCTCCGCCTTTTTCCCGAGGGTGGGGGAGAACCGTATATAAGTGCACTAGTCGCC
GTGAACGTTCTTTTTCGCAACGGGTTTGCCGCCAGAACACAGGTAAGTGCCGTGTGTGGTTCCCGCGGGC
CTGGCCTCTTTACGGGTTATGGCCCTTGCGTGCCTTGAATTACTTCCACCTGGCTGCAGTACGTGATTCT
TGATCCCGAGCTTCGGGTTGGAAGTGGGTGGGAGAGTTCGTGGCCTTGCGCTTAAGGAGCCCCTTCGCCT
CGTGCTTGAGTTGTGGCCTGGCCTGGGCGCTGGGGCCGCCGCGTGCGAATCTGGTGGCACCTTCGCGCCT
GTCTCGCTGCTTTCGATAAGTCTCTAGCCATTTAAAATTTTTGATGACCTGCTGCGACGCTTTTTTTCTG
GCAAGATAGTCTTGTAAATGCGGGCCAAGATCAGCACACTGGTATTTCGGTTTTTGGGGCCGCGGGCGGC
GACGGGGCCCGTGCGTCCCAGCGCACATGTTCGGCGAGGCGGGGCCTGCGAGCGCGGCCACCGAGAATCG
GACGGGGGTAGTCTCAAGCTGCCCGGCCTGCTCTGGTGCCTGGCCTCGCGCCGCCGTGTATCGCCCCGCC
CTGGGCGGCAAGGCTGGCCCGGTCGGCACCAGTTGCGTGAGCGGAAAGATGGCCGCTTCCCGGCCCTGCT
GCAGGGAGCACAAAATGGAGGACGCGGCGCTCGGGAGAGCGGGCGGGTGAGTCACCCACACAAAGGAAAA
GGGCCTTTCCGTCCTCAGCCGTCGCTTCATGTGACTCCACGGAGTACCGGGCGCCGTCCAGGCACCTCGA
TTAGTTCTCCAGCTTTTGGAGTACGTCGTCTTTAGGTTGGGGGGAGGGGTTTTATGCGATGGAGTTTCCC
CACACTGAGTGGGTGGAGACTGAAGTTAGGCCAGCTTGGCACTTGATGTAATTCTCCTTGGAATTTGCCC
TTTTTGAGTTTGGATCTTGGTTCATTCTCAAGCCTCAGACAGTGGTTCAAAGTTTTTTTCTTCCATTTCA
GGTGTCGTGAAAACTACCCCTAAAAGCCAAAAGATCTTTGTCGATCCTACCATCCACTCGACACACCCGC
CAGCGGCCGCTGCCAAGCTTGCTAGGAATTCCGCGTCTGCAGGATATCAAGCTTGCGGTACGTGAGAAGA
AATTTTAGTTTTAACAGTATTTTTTTATCCTGTTAATAAATTGCCTTTTTCTGTTAATTATTGCCTTAGG
AGTGTGTGGTGAATTTTTGGTATTACTGTTTATGTAATTCTGCGATTATCAGTAGTTACATCTTAGCTTT
TATTTATGAAGTAGAAGTAACTGATTTGCATATAAAGAATTTTTCTTGCATTTTGGGATTTCAAATCCTT
TGAAGTATTTTGTGGCAGTATTTTGTGTTTGGTGCATTTTACTAGATGGAAGCATAACGTTCAAGTCTGT
AGCAATGCCTTTGGTCTTTTCAAAACATGCCTAAGATTAGCAACAAGTCTCTTGAAACAGAATGGAGTTA
CTTTGGAGACTTCGCTGCTTTCTTTGAAATGTGAACTGTTAATTTTTAGCGCGGGCCCGGCCACCATGGA
CAAGAAGTACAGCATCGGCCTGGACATCGGCACCAACTCTGTGGGCTGGGCCGTGATCACCGACGAGTAC
AAGGTGCCCAGCAAGAAATTCAAGGTGCTGGGCAACACCGACCGGCACAGCATCAAGAAGAACCTGATCG
GCGCCCTGCTGTTCGACAGCGGAGAAACAGCCGAGGCCACCCGGCTGAAGAGAACCGCCAGAAGAAGATA
CACCAGACGGAAGAACCGGATCTGCTATCTGCAAGAGATCTTCAGCAACGAGATGGCCAAGGTGGACGAC
AGCTTCTTCCACAGACTGGAAGAGTCCTTCCTGGTGGAAGAGGATAAGAAGCACGAGCGGCACCCCATCT
TCGGCAACATCGTGGACGAGGTGGCCTACCACGAGAAGTACCCCACCATCTACCACCTGAGAAAGAAACT
GGTGGACAGCACCGACAAGGCCGACCTGCGGCTGATCTATCTGGCCCTGGCCCACATGATCAAGTTCCGG
GGCCACTTCCTGATCGAGGGCGACCTGAACCCCGACAACAGCGACGTGGACAAGCTGTTCATCCAGCTGG
TGCAGACCTACAACCAGCTGTTCGAGGAAAACCCCATCAACGCCAGCGGCGTGGACGCCAAGGCCATCCT
GTCTGCCAGACTGAGCAAGAGCAGACGGCTGGAAAATCTGATCGCCCAGCTGCCCGGCGAGAAGAAGAAT
GGCCTGTTCGGCAACCTGATTGCCCTGAGCCTGGGCCTGACCCCCAACTTCAAGAGCAACTTCGACCTGG
CCGAGGATGCCAAACTGCAGCTGAGCAAGGACACCTACGACGACGACCTGGACAACCTGCTGGCCCAGAT
CGGCGACCAGTACGCCGACCTGTTTCTGGCCGCCAAGAACCTGTCCGACGCCATCCTGCTGAGCGACATC
CTGAGAGTGAACACCGAGATCACCAAGGCCCCCCTGAGCGCCTCTATGATCAAGAGATACGACGAGCACC
ACCAGGACCTGACCCTGCTGAAAGCTCTCGTGCGGCAGCAGCTGCCTGAGAAGTACAAAGAGATTTTCTT
CGACCAGAGCAAGAACGGCTACGCCGGCTACATCGATGGCGGAGCCAGCCAGGAAGAGTTCTACAAGTTC
ATCAAGCCCATCCTGGAAAAGATGGACGGCACCGAGGAACTGCTCGTGAAGCTGAACAGAGAGGACCTGC
TGCGGAAGCAGCGGACCTTCGACAACGGCAGCATCCCCCACCAGATCCACCTGGGAGAGCTGCACGCCAT
TCTGCGGCGGCAGGAAGATTTTTACCCATTCCTGAAGGACAACCGGGAAAAGATCGAGAAGATCCTGACC
TTCCGCATCCCCTACTACGTGGGCCCTCTGGCCAGGGGAAACAGCAGATTCGCCTGGATGACCAGAAAGA
GCGAGGAAACCATCACCCCCTGGAACTTCGAGGAAGTGGTGGACAAGGGCGCCAGCGCCCAGAGCTTCAT
CGAGCGGATGACCAACTTCGATAAGAACCTGCCCAACGAGAAGGTGCTGCCCAAGCACAGCCTGCTGTAC
GAGTACTTCACCGTGTACAACGAGCTGACCAAAGTGAAATACGTGACCGAGGGAATGAGAAAGCCCGCCT
TCCTGAGCGGCGAGCAGAAAAAAGCCATCGTGGACCTGCTGTTCAAGACCAACCGGAAAGTGACCGTGAA
GCAGCTGAAAGAGGACTACTTCAAGAAAATCGAGTGCTTCGACTCCGTGGAAATCTCCGGCGTGGAAGAT
CGGTTCAACGCCTCCCTGGGCACATACCACGATCTGCTGAAAATTATCAAGGACAAGGACTTCCTGGACA
ATGAGGAAAACGAGGACATTCTGGAAGATATCGTGCTGACCCTGACACTGTTTGAGGACAGAGAGATGAT
CGAGGAACGGCTGAAAACCTATGCCCACCTGTTCGACGACAAAGTGATGAAGCAGCTGAAGCGGCGGAGA
TACACCGGCTGGGGCAGGCTGAGCCGGAAGCTGATCAACGGCATCCGGGACAAGCAGTCCGGCAAGACAA
TCCTGGATTTCCTGAAGTCCGACGGCTTCGCCAACAGAAACTTCATGCAGCTGATCCACGACGACAGCCT
GACCTTTAAAGAGGACATCCAGAAAGCCCAGGTGTCCGGCCAGGGCGATAGCCTGCACGAGCACATTGCC
AATCTGGCCGGCAGCCCCGCCATTAAGAAGGGCATCCTGCAGACAGTGAAGGTGGTGGACGAGCTCGTGA
AAGTGATGGGCCGGCACAAGCCCGAGAACATCGTGATCGAAATGGCCAGAGAGAACCAGACCACCCAGAA
GGGACAGAAGAACAGCCGCGAGAGAATGAAGCGGATCGAAGAGGGCATCAAAGAGCTGGGCAGCCAGATC
CTGAAAGAACACCCCGTGGAAAACACCCAGCTGCAGAACGAGAAGCTGTACCTGTACTACCTGCAGAATG
GGCGGGATATGTACGTGGACCAGGAACTGGACATCAACCGGCTGTCCGACTACGATGTGGACCATATCGT
GCCTCAGAGCTTTCTGAAGGACGACTCCATCGATAACAAAGTGCTGACTCGGAGCGACAAGAACCGGGGC
AAGAGCGACAACGTGCCCTCCGAAGAGGTCGTGAAGAAGATGAAGAACTACTGGCGCCAGCTGCTGAATG
CCAAGCTGATTACCCAGAGGAAGTTCGACAATCTGACCAAGGCCGAGAGAGGCGGCCTGAGCGAACTGGA
TAAGGCCGGCTTCATCAAGAGACAGCTGGTGGAAACCCGGCAGATCACAAAGCACGTGGCACAGATCCTG
GACTCCCGGATGAACACTAAGTACGACGAGAACGACAAACTGATCCGGGAAGTGAAAGTGATCACCCTGA
AGTCCAAGCTGGTGTCCGATTTCCGGAAGGATTTCCAGTTTTACAAAGTGCGCGAGATCAACAACTACCA
CCACGCCCACGACGCCTACCTGAACGCCGTCGTGGGAACCGCCCTGATCAAAAAGTACCCTAAGCTGGAA
AGCGAGTTCGTGTACGGCGACTACAAGGTGTACGACGTGCGGAAGATGATCGCCAAGAGCGAGCAGGAAA
TCGGCAAGGCTACCGCCAAGTACTTCTTCTACAGCAACATCATGAACTTTTTCAAGACCGAGATTACCCT
GGCCAACGGCGAGATCCGGAAGCGGCCTCTGATCGAGACAAACGGCGAAACAGGCGAGATCGTGTGGGAT
AAGGGCCGGGACTTTGCCACCGTGCGGAAAGTGCTGTCTATGCCCCAAGTGAATATCGTGAAAAAGACCG
AGGTGCAGACAGGCGGCTTCAGCAAAGAGTCTATCCTGCCCAAGAGGAACAGCGACAAGCTGATCGCCAG
AAAGAAGGACTGGGACCCTAAGAAGTACGGCGGCTTCGACAGCCCCACCGTGGCCTATTCTGTGCTGGTG
GTGGCCAAAGTGGAAAAGGGCAAGTCCAAGAAACTGAAGAGTGTGAAAGAGCTGCTGGGGATCACCATCA
TGGAAAGAAGCAGCTTCGAGAAGAATCCCATCGACTTTCTGGAAGCCAAGGGCTACAAAGAAGTGAAAAA
GGACCTGATCATCAAGCTGCCTAAGTACTCCCTGTTCGAGCTGGAAAACGGCCGGAAGAGAATGCTGGCC
TCTGCCGGCGAACTGCAGAAGGGAAACGAACTGGCCCTGCCCTCCAAATATGTGAACTTCCTGTACCTGG
CCAGCCACTATGAGAAGCTGAAGGGCTCCCCCGAGGATAATGAGCAGAAACAGCTGTTTGTGGAACAGCA
CAAACACTACCTGGACGAGATCATCGAGCAGATCAGCGAGTTCTCCAAGAGAGTGATCCTGGCCGACGCT
AATCTGGACAAGGTGCTGAGCGCCTACAACAAGCACAGAGACAAGCCTATCAGAGAGCAGGCCGAGAATA
TCATCCACCTGTTTACCCTGACCAATCTGGGAGCCCCTGCCGCCTTCAAGTACTTTGACACCACCATCGA
CCGGAAGAGGTACACCAGCACCAAAGAGGTGCTGGACGCCACCCTGATCCACCAGAGCATCACCGGCCTG
TACGAGACACGGATCGACCTGTCTCAGCTGGGAGGCGACGCCTATCCCTATGACGTGCCCGATTATGCCA
GCCTGGGCAGCGGCTCCCCCAAGAAAAAACGCAAGGTGGAAGATCCTAAGAAAAAGCGGAAAGTGGACGG
CATTGGTAGTGGGAGCAACGGCAGCAGCGGATCCAGCGAGCTGATTAAGGAGAACATGCACATGAAGCTG
TACATGGAGGGCACCGTGGACAACCATCACTTCAAGTGCACATCCGAGGGCGAAGGCAAGCCCTACGAGG
GCACCCAGACCATGAGAATCAAGGTGGTCGAGGGCGGCCCTCTCCCCTTCGCCTTCGACATCCTGGCTAC
TAGCTTCCTCTACGGCAGCAAGACCTTCATCAACCACACCCAGGGCATCCCCGACTTCTTCAAGCAGTCC
TTCCCTGAGGGCTTCACATGGGAGAGAGTCACCACATACGAAGACGGGGGCGTGCTGACCGCTACCCAGG
ACACCAGCCTCCAGGACGGCTGCCTCATCTACAACGTCAAGATCAGAGGGGTGAACTTCACATCCAACGG
CCCTGTGATGCAGAAGAAAACACTCGGCTGGGAGGCCTTCACCGAGACGCTGTACCCCGCTGACGGCGGC
CTGGAAGGCAGAAACGACATGGCCCTGAAGCTCGTGGGCGGGAGCCATCTGATCGCAAACATCAAGACCA
CATATAGATCCAAGAAACCCGCTAAGAACCTCAAGATGCCTGGCGTCTACTATGTGGACTACAGACTGGA
AAGAATCAAGGAGGCCAACAACGAGACCTACGTCGAGCAGCACGAGGTGGCAGTGGCCAGATACTGCGAC
CTCCCTAGCAAACTGGGGCACAAGCTTAATTAGTAACTAGCTTGACTGACTGAGATACAGCGTACCTTCA
GCTCACAGACATGATAAGATACATTGATGAGTTTGGACAAACCACAACTAGAATGCAGTGAAAAAAATGC
TTTATTTGTGAAATTTGTGATGCTATTGCTTTATTTGTAACCATTATAAGCTGCAATAAACAAGTTAACA
ACAACAATTGCATTCATTTTATGTTTCAGGTTCAGGGGGAGGTGTGGGAGGTTTTTTAAAGCAAGTAAAA
CCTCTACAAATGTGGTATTGGCCCATCTCTATCGGTATCGTAGCATAACCCCTTGGGGCCTCTAAACGGG
TCTTGAGGGGTTTTTTGTGCCCCTCGGGCCGGATTGCTATCTACCGGCATTGGCGCAGAAAAAAATGCCT
GATGCGACGCTGCGCGTCTTATACTCCCACATATGCCAGATTCAGCAACGGATACGGCTTCCCCAACTTG
CCCACTTCCATACGTGTCCTCCTTACCAGAAATTTATCCTTAAGGTCGTCAGCTATCCTGCAGGCGATCT
CTCGATTTCGATCAAGACATTCCTTTAATGGTCTTTTCTGGACACCACTAGGGGTCAGAAGTAGTTCATC
AAACTTTCTTCCCTCCCTAATCTCATTGGTTACCTTGGGCTATCGAAACTTAATTAACCAGTCAAGTCAG
CTACTTGGCGAGATCGACTTGTCTGGGTTTCGACTACGCTCAGAATTGCGTCAGTCAAGTTCGATCTGGT
CCTTGCTATTGCACCCGTTCTCCGATTACGAGTTTCATTTAAATCATGTGAGCAAAAGGCCAGCAAAAGG
CCAGGAACCGTAAAAAGGCCGCGTTGCTGGCGTTTTTCCATAGGCTCCGCCCCCCTGACGAGCATCACAA
AAATCGACGCTCAAGTCAGAGGTGGCGAAACCCGACAGGACTATAAAGATACCAGGCGTTTCCCCCTGGA
AGCTCCCTCGTGCGCTCTCCTGTTCCGACCCTGCCGCTTACCGGATACCTGTCCGCCTTTCTCCCTTCGG
GAAGCGTGGCGCTTTCTCATAGCTCACGCTGTAGGTATCTCAGTTCGGTGTAGGTCGTTCGCTCCAAGCT
GGGCTGTGTGCACGAACCCCCCGTTCAGCCCGACCGCTGCGCCTTATCCGGTAACTATCGTCTTGAGTCC
AACCCGGTAAGACACGACTTATCGCCACTGGCAGCAGCCACTGGTAACAGGATTAGCAGAGCGAGGTATG
TAGGCGGTGCTACAGAGTTCTTGAAGTGGTGGCCTAACTACGGCTACACTAGAAGAACAGTATTTGGTAT
CTGCGCTCTGCTGAAGCCAGTTACCTTCGGAAAAAGAGTTGGTAGCTCTTGATCCGGCAAACAAACCACC
GCTGGTAGCGGTGGTTTTTTTGTTTGCAAGCAGCAGATTACGCGCAGAAAAAAAGGATCTCAA
Features (pLannotate 1.2.2; 18 found; start..end, strand, type, name):
    172..236     -  CDS            bla(M) (fragment): β-lactamase lacking the signal sequence; bla(M); allows cytosolic expression of β-lactamase
    500..1709    +  promoter       UbC promoter: human ubiquitin C promoter
   1713..2111    +  CDS            BSD: blasticidin S deaminase; Aspergillus terreus BSD; confers resistance to blasticidin
   2138..2186    +  polyA_signal   poly(A) signal: synthetic polyadenylation signal
   2452..3312    +  CDS            AmpR: β-lactamase; bla; confers resistance to ampicillin, carbenicillin, and related antibiotics
   3325..3461    +  terminator     rrnG terminator: transcription terminator from the E. coli ribosomal RNA rrnG operon (Albrechtsen et al., 1991)
   3613..3684    +  misc_feature   5' β-globin insulator: insulator upstream of the human β-globin locus (Farrell et al., 2002)
   3689..3735    -  terminator     T7 terminator: transcription terminator for bacteriophage T7 RNA polymerase
   3753..3801    -  polyA_signal   poly(A) signal: synthetic polyadenylation signal
   3942..5120    +  promoter       EF-1α promoter: strong constitutive promoter for human elongation factor EF-1α
   5666..9769    +  CDS            cas9: CAS9_STRP1 - Also known as csn1 From Streptococcus pyogenes serotype M1.
   9905..10602   +  CDS            TagBFP (fragment): monomeric blue fluorescent protein mammalian codon-optimized
  10655..10776   -  polyA_signal   SV40 poly(A) signal: SV40 polyadenylation signal
  10799..10868   -  CDS            large T antigen (fragment): large T antigen from SV40 (simian virus 40)
  10891..10937   +  terminator     T7 terminator: transcription terminator for bacteriophage T7 RNA polymerase
  10967..11103   +  terminator     rrnG terminator: transcription terminator from the E. coli ribosomal RNA rrnG operon (Albrechtsen et al., 1991)
  11148..11219   +  misc_feature   3' β-globin insulator: insulator downstream of the human β-globin locus (Farrell et al., 2002)
  11445..12033   -  rep_origin     ori: high-copy-number ColE1/pMB1/pBR322/pUC origin of replication
