[The description below was written by a language model from this plasmid's Addgene catalogue record and pLannotate feature annotations shown in this document.]
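Description:
pSA097 HNRNPK_IVS3-Cas9-BFP is a 12 kb mammalian expression and CRISPR plasmid built on the pPD008 backbone and catalogued as a Cp36 donor DNA. It carries a Cp36 recombination site, so the construct is meant to be integrated into a mammalian genome by that recombinase system rather than delivered as a virus. The attachment site itself is not annotated in the feature table. In bacteria the plasmid replicates from a high-copy ColE1/pUC-type origin and is selected with ampicillin through an AmpR β-lactamase gene.

The main payload is an EF-1α promoter driving Streptococcus pyogenes Cas9, followed by TagBFP as a blue fluorescent reporter of Cas9 expression. The name suggests a Cas9-BFP fusion, but the record does not describe the linker between the two coding sequences. An SV40 polyadenylation region lies downstream. According to the catalogue entry, intron 3 (IVS3) of human HNRNPK is placed in the 5' UTR. This intron is not annotated, but an unannotated gap of roughly 550 nt between the EF-1α promoter and the Cas9 start is consistent with its position. The expression unit is flanked by short β-globin insulator elements and by T7 and rrnG terminators, which help isolate it from neighbouring transcription.

A separate cassette uses the human ubiquitin C promoter to express blasticidin S deaminase with a synthetic poly(A) signal, allowing blasticidin selection of cells carrying the construct. The plasmid is intended for stable Cas9-BFP overexpression and comes from work testing whether including intron sequences reduces silencing of Cas9 transgenes.
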