Addgene plasmid #249147: pSA097 HNRNPK_IVS3-Cas9-BFP
Purpose: Overexpression of SpCas9-BFP with HNRNPK IVS3 intron in 5' UTR and blasticidin resistance gene. Contains Cp36 recombination site.
Depositing lab: Michael Bassik. Depositing organization: Stanford University. Publication: Reduced Cas9 transgene silencing by incorporation of intron sequences. Arana S, Du PP, Vaughan-Jackson A, Enright N, Spees K, Valbuena R, Garcia CA, Nguyen T, Venida A, Seczynska M, Bintu L, Lehner PJ, Prolo LM, Bassik MC. Nat Commun. 2025 Nov 27;16(1):10656. doi: 10.1038/s41467-025-65669-0. PubMed 41309578.
Backbone
  Vector backbone: pPD008
  Vector type: Mammalian Expression, CRISPR ; Cp36 donor DNA
  Selectable markers: Blasticidin
Growth in bacteria
  Bacterial resistance: Ampicillin, 100 μg/mL
  Growth temperature: 30°C
  Growth strain: NEB Stable
  Copy number: High Copy
Gene/Insert
  Gene/Insert name: HNRNPK_IVS3-Cas9-TagBFP
  Species: H. sapiens (human); S. pyogenes Cas9, synthetic
  Mutation: HNRNPK IVS3 intron
  Entrez Gene: HNRNPK (a.k.a. AUKS, CSBP, HNRPK, TUNP)
  Promoter: EF1a
  Cloning method: Gibson Cloning
Terms and licenses: Academic/Nonprofit Terms; Industry Terms: Not Available to Industry
How to cite: pSA097 HNRNPK_IVS3-Cas9-BFP was a gift from Michael Bassik (Addgene plasmid # 249147 ; http://n2t.net/addgene:249147 ; RRID:Addgene_249147)
