>Addgene plasmid #249147 | pSA097 HNRNPK_IVS3-Cas9-BFP | depositor partial sequence | sequence record 491826 | HNRNPK IVS3 intron
GTGAGAAGAAATTTTAGTTTTAACAGTATTTTTTTATCCTGTTAATAAATTGCCTTTTTCTGTTAATTAT
TGCCTTAGGAGTGTGTGGTGAATTTTTGGTATTACTGTTTATGTAATTCTGCGATTATCAGTAGTTACAT
CTTAGCTTTTATTTATGAAGTAGAAGTAACTGATTTGCATATAAAGAATTTTTCTTGCATTTTGGGATTT
CAAATCCTTTGAAGTATTTTGTGGCAGTATTTTGTGTTTGGTGCATTTTACTAGATGGAAGCATAACGTT
CAAGTCTGTAGCAATGCCTTTGGTCTTTTCAAAACATGCCTAAGATTAGCAACAAGTCTCTTGAAACAGA
ATGGAGTTACTTTGGAGACTTCGCTGCTTTCTTTGAAATGTGAACTGTTAATTTTTAG
